Addgene plasmid #14067: pCINTBeta1
Depositing lab: Richard Hynes. Depositing organization: Massachusetts Institute of Technology. Publication: Structure of integrin, a glycoprotein involved in the transmembrane linkage between fibronectin and actin. Tamkun JW, DeSimone DW, Fonda D, Patel RS, Buck C, Horwitz AF, Hynes RO. Cell. 1986 Jul 18. 46(2):271-82. 10.1016/0092-8674(86)90744-0 PubMed 3487386.
Backbone
  Vector backbone: pGEM-2
  Backbone manufacturer: Promega
  Backbone size w/o insert (bp): 2869
  Vector type: Mammalian Expression
Growth in bacteria
  Bacterial resistance: Ampicillin, 100 μg/mL
  Growth temperature: 37°C
  Growth strain: DH5alpha
  Copy number: Unknown
Gene/Insert
  Gene/Insert name: Chicken Beta 1 Integrin
  Species: G. gallus (chicken)
  Insert size (bp): 661
  Mutation: PstI-BglI fragment was blunt end cloned and EcoRI linkers added and inserted in the EcoRI site.
  GenBank ID: M14049
  Entrez Gene: ITGB1
  Cloning method: Restriction Enzyme; 5′ cloning site EcoRI (not destroyed); 3′ cloning site EcoRI (not destroyed)
  Sequencing primers: 5′ T7; 3′ SP6
Terms and licenses: Academic/Nonprofit Terms; Industry Terms: Not Available to Industry
How to cite: pCINTBeta1 was a gift from Richard Hynes (Addgene plasmid # 14067 ; http://n2t.net/addgene:14067 ; RRID:Addgene_14067)
