[The description below was written by a language model from this plasmid's Addgene catalogue record.]
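Description:
pCINTBeta1 is a small bacterial plasmid built on the Promega pGEM-2 backbone (2,869 bp without insert) that carries a 661 bp fragment of the chicken (Gallus gallus) integrin beta 1 gene, ITGB1. It is propagated in E. coli under ampicillin selection; the record lists its copy number as unknown. According to the record, the insert is a PstI–BglI fragment of the chicken beta 1 integrin cDNA that was blunt-ended, fitted with EcoRI linkers and placed in the EcoRI site of the vector. Both flanking EcoRI sites remain intact, so the fragment can be released again with that single enzyme. The orientation of the insert relative to the vector is not stated.

The catalogue classifies the plasmid as a mammalian expression vector, but pGEM-2 is generally known as a cloning and in vitro transcription vector. Its polylinker is flanked by opposing T7 and SP6 phage RNA polymerase promoters, which matches the T7 and SP6 sequencing primers listed here, and no mammalian promoter or polyadenylation signal is recorded. At 661 bp the insert is only a partial piece of the integrin beta 1 sequence rather than a full coding region, so expression of a functional protein should not be assumed. The arrangement is better suited to making strand-specific RNA transcripts or labelled DNA from the fragment, for example as hybridisation probes for chicken beta 1 integrin message, although the record does not state an intended use. The plasmid is associated with early work on the structure of integrin as a transmembrane glycoprotein linking fibronectin to actin. No feature table was supplied, so the details here come from the catalogue fields alone.
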