>Addgene plasmid #14067 | pCINTBeta1 | addgene partial sequence | sequence record 20295 | T7 5'-TAATACGACTCACTATAGGG-3'
CCCGGGCGAGCTCGAATTCCGAAGGGAGAACAGTACAGAAATATGCAGCAACAATGGAGAGTGCATTTGC
GGACAGTGCGTATGCAAGAAAAGAGAAAACACCAACGAAGTGTATTCTGGCAAATATTGTGAATGTGATA
ACTTCAACTGCGATCGATCAAACGGTTTGATCTGTGGAGGAAATGGTATCTGCAAATGCAGAGTGTGTGA
GTGTTTCCCCAACTTCACCGGCAGTGCTTGCGATTGTTCTTTGGATACCACTCCATGCATGGCAGGGAAC
GGACAGATATGCAACGGAAGAGGAACTTGTGAATGTGGCACTTGTAATTGCACGGATCCCAAATTCCAAG
GCCCCACATGTGAGATGTGTCAGACTTGCCTTGGTGTCTGTGCAGAGCACAAGGACTGTGTTCAGTGCAG
AGCTTTTGAGAAGGGAGAAAAAAAGGAAACGTGTTCTCAGGAATGCATGCATTTTAACATGACACGGGTA
GAAAGTCGAGACAAATTGCCACAGCCCGGCCAGCCCGATCCGCTGTCTCACTGCAAAGAAAAGGACGTTG
ATGACTGCTGGTTCTACTTCACATACTCTGTCAATTCCAATGGTGAAGCCAGTGTCCATGTGGTAGAGAC
TCCAGAATGCCCGGAATTCCGTGTATTCTATAGTGTCACCTAAATCGTATGTGTATGATACATAAGGTTA
TGTATTAATTGTAGCCGCGTTCTAACGACAATATGTACAAGCCTAATTGTGTAGCATC
